>Addgene plasmid #216997 | pET26b(modified)-Sm-K | addgene full sequence | sequence record 445014 | Addgene NGS Result
AAAATCACTCAGGGTCAATGCCAGCGCTTCGTTAATACAGATGTAGGTGTTCCACAGGGTAGCCAGCAGC
ATCCTGCGATGCAGATCCGGAACATAATGGTGCAGGGCGCTGACTTCCGCGTTTCCAGACTTTACGAAAC
ACGGAAACCGAAGACCATTCATGTTGTTGCTCAGGTCGCAGACGTTTTGCAGCAGCAGTCGCTTCACGTT
CGCTCGCGTATCGGTGATTCATTCTGCTAACCAGTAAGGCAACCCCGCCAGCCTAGCCGGGTCCTCAACG
ACAGGAGCACGATCATGCGCACCCGTGGGGCCGCCATGCCGGCGATAATGGCCTGCTTCTCGCCGAAACG
TTTGGTGGCGGGACCAGTGACGAAGGCTTGAGCGAGGGCGTGCAAGATTCCGAATACCGCAAGCGACAGG
CCGATCATCGTCGCGCTCCAGCGAAAGCGGTCCTCGCCGAAAATGACCCAGAGCGCTGCCGGCACCTGTC
CTACGAGTTGCATGATAAAGAAGACAGTCATAAGTGCGGCGACGATAGTCATGCCCCGCGCCCACCGGAA
GGAGCTGACTGGGTTGAAGGCTCTCAAGGGCATCGGTCGAGATCCCGGTGCCTAATGAGTGAGCTAACTT
ACATTAATTGCGTTGCGCTCACTGCCCGCTTTCCAGTCGGGAAACCTGTCGTGCCAGCTGCATTAATGAA
TCGGCCAACGCGCGGGGAGAGGCGGTTTGCGTATTGGGCGCCAGGGTGGTTTTTCTTTTCACCAGTGAGA
CGGGCAACAGCTGATTGCCCTTCACCGCCTGGCCCTGAGAGAGTTGCAGCAAGCGGTCCACGCTGGTTTG
CCCCAGCAGGCGAAAATCCTGTTTGATGGTGGTTAACGGCGGGATATAACATGAGCTGTCTTCGGTATCG
TCGTATCCCACTACCGAGATATCCGCACCAACGCGCAGCCCGGACTCGGTAATGGCGCGCATTGCGCCCA
GCGCCATCTGATCGTTGGCAACCAGCATCGCAGTGGGAACGATGCCCTCATTCAGCATTTGCATGGTTTG
TTGAAAACCGGACATGGCACTCCAGTCGCCTTCCCGTTCCGCTATCGGCTGAATTTGATTGCGAGTGAGA
TATTTATGCCAGCCAGCCAGACGCAGACGCGCCGAGACAGAACTTAATGGGCCCGCTAACAGCGCGATTT
GCTGGTGACCCAATGCGACCAGATGCTCCACGCCCAGTCGCGTACCGTCTTCATGGGAGAAAATAATACT
GTTGATGGGTGTCTGGTCAGAGACATCAAGAAATAACGCCGGAACATTAGTGCAGGCAGCTTCCACAGCA
ATGGCATCCTGGTCATCCAGCGGATAGTTAATGATCAGCCCACTGACGCGTTGCGCGAGAAGATTGTGCA
CCGCCGCTTTACAGGCTTCGACGCCGCTTCGTTCTACCATCGACACCACCACGCTGGCACCCAGTTGATC
GGCGCGAGATTTAATCGCCGCGACAATTTGCGACGGCGCGTGCAGGGCCAGACTGGAGGTGGCAACGCCA
ATCAGCAACGACTGTTTGCCCGCCAGTTGTTGTGCCACGCGGTTGGGAATGTAATTCAGCTCCGCCATCG
CCGCTTCCACTTTTTCCCGCGTTTTCGCAGAAACGTGGCTGGCCTGGTTCACCACGCGGGAAACGGTCTG
ATAAGAGACACCGGCATACTCTGCGACATCGTATAACGTTACTGGTTTCACATTCACCACCCTGAATTGA
CTCTCTTCCGGGCGCTATCATGCCATACCGCGAAAGGTTTTGCGCCATTCGATGGTGTCCGGGATCTCGA
CGCTCTCCCTTATGCGACTCCTGCATTAGGAAGCAGCCCAGTAGTAGGTTGAGGCCGTTGAGCACCGCCG
CCGCAAGGAATGGTGCATGCAAGGAGATGGCGCCCAACAGTCCCCCGGCCACGGGGCCTGCCACCATACC
CACGCCGAAACAAGCGCTCATGAGCCCGAAGTGGCGAGCCCGATCTTCCCCATCGGTGATGTCGGCGATA
TAGGCGCCAGCAACCGCACCTGTGGCGCCGGTGATGCCGGCCACGATGCGTCCGGCGTAGAGGATCGAGA
TCTCGATCCCGCGAAATTAATACGACTCACTATAGGGGAATTGTGAGCGGATAACAATTCCCCTCTAGAA
ATAATTTTGTTTAACTTTAAGAAGGAGATATACATATGGTGACCGGCTACCGGCTGTTCGAGGAGATTCT
GGTTTCTCAAGGCAGTTCAGGTGGTGGCGGGAGCGGAGGTGGAGGCTCGAGCGGTCAACCGGTCAGCCAA
GCAAATGGACGAATCCACTTGGATCCTGATCAAGCTGAACAAGGCTTAGCGCAGCTTGTGATGACAGTTA
TTGAGCTATTGAGGCAAATCGTTGAACGTCATGCCATGAGGCGGGTGGAGGGTGGAACGTTGACGGACGA
ACAAATTGAAAACTTAGGAATTGCACTAATGAACTTAGAAGAAAAAATGGACGAGTTGAAAGAGGTGTTC
GGTCTGGATGCAGAAGATTTAAATATTGATCTTGGACCGCTAGGCAGCCTGCTTTAAGGCTGTTTTGGCG
GATGAGAGAAGATTGAGATCCGGCTGCTAACAAAGCCCGAAAGGAAGCTGAGTTGGCTGCTGCCACCGCT
GAGCAATAACTAGCATAACCCCTTGGGGCCTCTAAACGGGTCTTGAGGGGTTTTTTGCTGAAAGGAGGAA
CTATATCCGGATTGGCGAATGGG
[124 nt withheld, positions 2754-2877]
C
[91 nt withheld, positions 2879-2969]
A
[49 nt withheld, positions 2971-3019]
CCTTTGACGTTGGAGTCCACGTTCTTT
[37 nt withheld, positions 3047-3083]
ACCCTATCTCGGTCTATTCTTTTGATTTATAAGGGATTTTGCCGATTTCGGCCTATTGGTTAAAAAATGA
GCTGATTTAACAAAAATTTAACGCGAATTTTAACAAAATATTAACGCTTACAATTTAGGTGGCACTTTTC
GGGGAAATGTGCGCGGAACCCCTATTTGTTTATTTTTCTAAATACATTCAAATATGTATCCGCTCATGAA
TTAATTCTTAGAAAAACTCATCGAGCATCAAATGAAACTGCAATTTATTCATATCAGGATTATCAATACC
ATATTTTTGAAAAAGCCGTTTCTGTAATGAAGGAGAAAACTCACCGAGGCAGTTCCATAGGATGGCAAGA
TCCTGGTATCGGTCTGCGATTCCGACTCGTCCAACATCAATACAACCTATTAATTTCCCCTCGTCAAAAA
TAAGGTTATCAAGTGAGAAATCACCATGAGTGACGACTGAATCCGGTGAGAATGGCAAAAGTTTATGCAT
TTCTTTCCAGACTTGTTCAACAGGCCAGCCATTACGCTCGTCATCAAAATCACTCGCATCAACCAAACCG
TTATTCATTCGTGATTGCGCCTGAGCGAGACGAAATACGCGATCGCTGTTAAAAGGACAATTACAAACAG
GAATCGAATGCAACCGGCGCAGGAACACTGCCAGCGCATCAACAATATTTTCACCTGAATCAGGATATTC
TTCTAATACCTGGAATGCTGTTTTCCCGGGGATCGCAGTGGTGAGTAACCATGCATCATCAGGAGTACGG
ATAAAATGCTTGATGGTCGGAAGAGGCATAAATTCCGTCAGCCAGTTTAGTCTGACCATCTCATCTGTAA
CATCATTGGCAACGCTACCTTTGCCATGTTTCAGAAACAACTCTGGCGCATCGGGCTTCCCATACAATCG
ATAGATTGTCGCACCTGATTGCCCGACATTATCGCGAGCCCATTTATACCCATATAAATCAGCATCCATG
TTGGAATTTAATCGCGGCCTAGAGCAAGACGTTTCCCGTTGAATATGGCTCATAACACCCCTTGTATTAC
TGTTTATGTAAGCAGACAGTTTTATTGTTCATGACCAAAATCCCTTAACGTGAGTTTTCGTTCCACTGAG
CGTCAGACCCCGTAGAAAAGATCAAAGGATCTTCTTGAGATCGTTTTGGTCTGCGCGTAATCTCTTGCTC
TGAAAACGAAAAAACCGCCTTGCAGGGCGGTTTTTCGAAGGTTCTCTGAACTACCAACTCTTTGAACCGA
GGTAACTGGCTTGGAGGAGCGCAGTCACCAAAACTTGTCCTTTCAGTTTAGCCTTAACCGGCGCATGACT
TCAAGACTAACTCCTCTAAATCAATTACCAGTGGCTGCTGCCAGTGGTGCTTTTGCATGTCTTTCCGGGT
TGGACTCAAGACGATAGTTACCGGATAAGGCGCAGCGGTCGGACTGAACGGGGGGTTCGTGCATACAGTC
CAGCTTGGAGCGAACTGCCTACCCGGAACTGAGTGTCAGGCGTGGAATGAGACAAACGCGGCCATAACAG
CGGAATGACACCGGTAAACCGAAAGGCAGGAACAGGAGAGCGCACGAGGGAGCCGCCAGGGGGAAACGCC
TGGTATCTTTATAGTCCTGTCGGGTTTCGCCACCACTGATTTGAGCGTCAGATTTCGTGATGCTTGTCAG
GGGGGCGGAGCCTATGGAAAAACGTATGGAAAAACGCCAGCAACGCGGCCTTTTTACGGTTCCTGGCCTT
TTGCTGGCCTTTTGCTCACATGTTCTTTCCTGCGTTATCCCCTGATTCTGTGGATAACCGTATTACCGCC
TTTGAGTGAGCTGATACCGCTCGCCGCAGCCGAACGACCGAGCGCAGCGAGTCAGTGAGCGAGGAAGCGG
AAGAGCGCCTGATGCGGTATTTTCTCCTTACGCATCTGTGCGGTATTTCACACCGCAATGGTGCACTCTC
AGTACAATCTGCTCTGATGCCGCATAGTTAAGCCAGTATACACTCCGCTATCGCTACGTGACTGGGTCAT
GGCTGCGCCCCGACACCCGCCAACACCCGCTGACGCGCCCTGACGGGCTTGTCTGCTCCCGGCATCCGCT
TACAGACAAGCTGTGACCGTCTCCGGGAGCTGCATGTGTCAGAGGTTTTCACCGTCATCACCGAAACGCG
CGAGGCAGCTGCGGTAAAGCTCATCAGCGTGGTCGTGAAGCGATTCACAGATGTCTGCCTGTTCATCCGC
GTCCAGCTCGTTGAGTTTCTCCAGAAGCGTTAATGTCTGGCTTCTGATAAAGCGGGCCATGTTAAGGGCG
GTTTTTTCCTGTTTGGTCACTGATGCCTCCGTGTAAGGGGGATTTCTGTTCATGGGGGTAATGATACCGA
TGAAACGAGAGAGGATGCTCACGATACGGGTTACTGATGATGAACATGCCCGGTTACTGGAACGTTGTGA
GGGTAAACAACTGGCGGTATGGATGCGGCGGGACCAGAGA
Features (pLannotate 1.2.2; 18 found; start..end, strand, type, name):
    309..600     -  CDS            TcR (fragment): tetracycline efflux protein; tet; confers resistance to tetracycline
    615..636     -  protein_bind   CAP binding site: CAP binding activates transcription in the presence of cAMP. E. coli catabolite activator protein
    649..1731    -  CDS            lacI: lac repressor; lacI; The lac repressor binds to the lac operator to inhibit transcription in E. coli. This inhibition can be relieved by adding lactose or isopropyl-β-D-thiogalactopyranoside (IPTG).
   1732..1809    -  promoter       lacI promoter: lacI
   1817..2096    -  CDS            TcR (fragment): tetracycline efflux protein; tet; confers resistance to tetracycline
   2118..2136    +  promoter       T7 promoter: promoter for bacteriophage T7 RNA polymerase
   2137..2161    +  protein_bind   lac operator: The lac repressor binds to the lac operator to inhibit transcription in E. coli. This inhibition can be relieved by adding lactose or isopropyl-β-D-thiogalactopyranoside (IPTG). lac repressor encoded by lacI
   2176..2198    +  RBS            RBS: efficient ribosome binding site from bacteriophage T7 gene 10 (Olins and Rangwala, 1989)
   2613..2662    +  CDS            SET1 (fragment): solubility-enhancement tag derived from T7 phage gene 10B
   2670..2717    +  terminator     T7 terminator: transcription terminator for bacteriophage T7 RNA polymerase
   2754..3182    +  rep_origin     f1 ori (sequence partly withheld): f1 bacteriophage origin of replication; arrow indicates direction of (+) strand synthesis
   3235..3292    +  promoter       AmpR promoter (fragment): bla
   3301..4116    -  CDS            KanR: aminoglycoside phosphotransferase; aph(3')-Ia; confers resistance to kanamycin in bacteria or G418 (Geneticin®) in eukaryotes
   4238..4783    +  rep_origin     p15A ori: Plasmids containing the medium-copy-number p15A origin of replication can be propagated in E. coli cells that contain a second plasmid with the ColE1 origin.
   4843..4976    +  rep_origin     RSF ori (fragment): Plasmids containing the RSF 1030 origin of replication can be propagated in E. coli cells that contain additional plasmids with compatible origins.
   4981..5120    -  misc_feature   bom: basis of mobility region from pBR322
   5222..5413    -  CDS            rop: Rop protein, which maintains plasmids at low copy number; rop
   5430..237     +  CDS            YPB1_ECOLX (across the origin): Protein predicted: Swiss-Prot protein existence level 4. From Escherichia coli.
