[The description below was written by a language model from this plasmid's Addgene catalogue record and pLannotate feature annotations shown in this document.]
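Description:
pET26b(modified)-Sm-K is a bacterial expression plasmid built on an altered pET26b backbone and used to produce the gas vesicle protein GvpK from Priestia megaterium as a fusion carrying the SmallBiT fragment of split NanoLuc luciferase at its N terminus, joined through a synthetic linker. The insert was introduced by Gibson assembly. In the annotated sequence the expression cassette follows the standard pET layout. A T7 promoter is followed directly by a lac operator and the phage T7 gene 10 ribosome binding site. Next comes an unannotated stretch of roughly 400 nt that presumably holds the SmallBiT-linker-GvpK coding sequence, and a T7 terminator closes the cassette. A lacI gene with its own promoter supplies the repressor, so transcription depends on T7 RNA polymerase from the host and is inducible with IPTG.

Selection is by kanamycin through the aph(3')-Ia gene. The "modified" label appears to refer at least in part to replication. The feature table shows a p15A origin rather than the usual pBR322-type origin, next to a short RSF origin fragment and the retained bom and rop elements, and the record lists the plasmid as low copy. A p15A origin is compatible with ColE1-type plasmids, which would allow co-maintenance with a partner plasmid, although the record does not state this intent. An f1 origin is also present. The short TcR, SET1 and AmpR promoter hits are partial matches and probably backbone remnants rather than functional parts. According to the associated study, the construct belongs to a systematic split-luciferase screen of protein-protein interactions among gas vesicle assembly proteins. In such a screen, luminescence is restored when the SmallBiT fusion binds a partner carrying the complementary LargeBiT fragment.
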