Addgene plasmid #216997: pET26b(modified)-Sm-K
Purpose: Expression of Small BiT-Linker-GvpK
Depositing lab: George Lu. Depositing organization: Rice University. Publication: Elucidating the assembly of gas vesicles by systematic protein-protein interaction analysis. Iburg M, Anderson AP, Wong VT, Anton ED, He A, Lu GJ. EMBO J. 2024 Oct;43(19):4156-4172. doi: 10.1038/s44318-024-00178-2. Epub 2024 Sep 3. PubMed 39227754.
Backbone
  Vector backbone: pET26b
  Vector type: Bacterial Expression
Growth in bacteria
  Bacterial resistance: Kanamycin, 50 μg/mL
  Growth temperature: 30°C
  Growth strain: DH5alpha
  Copy number: Low Copy
Gene/Insert
  Gene/Insert name: Small BiT-Linker-GvpK
  Species: Synthetic; Priestia megaterium
  Tag / fusion protein: Split Nanoluciferase SmallBiT (N terminal on insert)
  Cloning method: Gibson Cloning
Terms and licenses: Academic/Nonprofit Terms; Industry Terms: Not Available to Industry
Depositor comments: Please visit https://www.biorxiv.org/content/10.1101/2023.07.23.550228v1 for bioRxiv preprint.
How to cite: pET26b(modified)-Sm-K was a gift from George Lu (Addgene plasmid # 216997 ; http://n2t.net/addgene:216997 ; RRID:Addgene_216997)
